Addgene plasmid #148497: pT7-V5-SBP-C1-HsMex3C_1-225_AD
Purpose: Mammalian Expression of HsMex3C_1-225
Depositing lab: Elisa Izaurralde. Depositing organization: Max Planck Institute for Developmental Biology.
Backbone
  Vector backbone: Unknown
  Vector type: Mammalian Expression
Growth in bacteria
  Bacterial resistance: Kanamycin, 50 μg/mL
  Growth temperature: 37°C
  Growth strain: DH5alpha
  Copy number: High Copy
Gene/Insert
  Gene/Insert name: HsMex3C_1-225
  Species: H. sapiens (human)
  Mutation: one non silent mutation compared to variant 2 from ENA :KC456344
  Entrez Gene: MEX3C (a.k.a. RKHD2, BM-013, MEX-3C, RNF194, FLJ38871)
  Cloning method: Unknown
Terms and licenses: Academic/Nonprofit Terms; Industry Terms: Not Available to Industry
Depositor comments: Plasmids from this collection were made available to the research community and donated after the lab closed. Please note that the sequence provided by the depositing laboratory may be theoretical/predicted or based on Sanger sequencing results. There may be discrepancies between sequencing results obtained by Addgene and the depositor sequence. If an Addgene verified sequence is not available, please contact before placing your order to request that our lab fully sequence the plasmid.
How to cite: pT7-V5-SBP-C1-HsMex3C_1-225_AD was a gift from Elisa Izaurralde (Addgene plasmid # 148497 ; http://n2t.net/addgene:148497 ; RRID:Addgene_148497)
