[The description below was written by a language model from this plasmid's Addgene catalogue record and pLannotate feature annotations shown in this document.]
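Description:
pT7-V5-SBP-C1-HsMex3C_1-225_AD is a 4.9 kb mammalian expression plasmid encoding an N-terminal fragment (residues 1-225) of human MEX3C, an RNA-binding E3 ubiquitin ligase also known as RKHD2 or RNF194. The record lists the backbone as unknown, but the annotated features show a compact layout. It has a high-copy ColE1/pUC-type origin for propagation in E. coli and an f1 origin. A single NeoR/KanR (Tn5 aminoglycoside phosphotransferase) cassette sits behind tandem bacterial (bla) and SV40 early promoters and ends in an HSV TK polyadenylation signal. This arrangement gives kanamycin resistance in bacteria and should allow G418 selection in mammalian cells.

Expression of the payload is driven by the human CMV immediate-early enhancer and promoter. A T7 promoter lies just downstream, which would also permit transcription by T7 RNA polymerase. The open reading frame begins with a V5 epitope tag followed by a streptavidin-binding peptide (SBP). A short multiple cloning site then leads into the MEX3C fragment, so the protein carries both tags at its N terminus. An SV40 poly(A) signal terminates the transcript. The V5 tag supports immunodetection, and the SBP tag enables high-affinity capture on streptavidin, so the construct suits pull-down or interaction studies of this region of MEX3C, although the record states the purpose only as mammalian expression.

The depositor notes one non-silent mutation relative to a reference variant 2 sequence. The depositor also notes that the supplied sequence may be theoretical or based on Sanger data. Several short annotated fragments (HIV-1 LTR, SV40 large T antigen, ble, bGH poly(A)) are most likely partial sequence matches or backbone remnants rather than functional elements.
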