Features (pLannotate 1.2.2; 18 found; start..end, strand, type, name):
     61..364     +  enhancer       CMV enhancer: human cytomegalovirus immediate early enhancer
    365..568     +  promoter       CMV promoter: human cytomegalovirus (CMV) immediate early promoter
    564..597     +  LTR            5' LTR (truncated) (fragment): truncated 5' long terminal repeat (LTR) from HIV-1
    613..631     +  promoter       T7 promoter: promoter for bacteriophage T7 RNA polymerase
    668..709     +  CDS            V5 tag: epitope tag from simian virus 5
    731..844     +  CDS            SBP: streptavidin-binding peptide selected from a peptide library; binds streptavidin with nanomolar affinity (Keefe et al., 2001)
    845..901     +  misc_feature   MCS: multiple cloning site
    902..1576    +  CDS            MEX3C (fragment): MEX3C_HUMAN - Also known as RKHD2, RNF194. Experimental evidence at protein level: Swiss-Prot protein existence level 1. E3 ubiquitin ligase responsible for the post-transcriptional regulation of common HLA-A allotypes. Binds to the 3' UTR of HLA-A2 mRNA, and regulates its levels by promoting mRNA decay. RNA binding is sufficient to prevent translation, but ubiquitin ligase activity is required for mRNA degradation. From Homo sapiens (Human).
   1590..1674    +  CDS            large T antigen (fragment): large T antigen from SV40 (simian virus 40)
   1697..1818    +  polyA_signal   SV40 poly(A) signal: SV40 polyadenylation signal
   1852..2280    -  rep_origin     f1 ori (sequence partly withheld): f1 bacteriophage origin of replication; arrow indicates direction of (+) strand synthesis
   2307..2411    +  promoter       AmpR promoter: bla
   2413..2770    +  promoter       SV40 promoter: SV40 enhancer and early promoter
   2805..3599    +  CDS            NeoR/KanR: aminoglycoside phosphotransferase from Tn5; aph(3')-II (or nptII); confers resistance to neomycin, kanamycin, and G418 (Geneticin®)
   3620..3772    +  CDS            ble (fragment): BLE_KLEPN - Experimental evidence at protein level: Swiss-Prot protein existence level 1. Binding protein with a strong affinity to the bleomycin family of antibiotics. Binds to CL990; an antimitotic-antibiotic compound. From Klebsiella pneumoniae.
   3831..3878    +  polyA_signal   HSV TK poly(A) signal: herpes simplex virus thymidine kinase polyadenylation signal (Cole and Stacy, 1985)
   3969..3985    -  polyA_signal   bGH poly(A) signal (fragment): bovine growth hormone polyadenylation signal
   4207..4795    +  rep_origin     ori: high-copy-number ColE1/pMB1/pBR322/pUC origin of replication
>Addgene plasmid #148497 | pT7-V5-SBP-C1-HsMex3C_1-225_AD | depositor full sequence | sequence record 290945 | Full Sequence
TAGTTATTAATAGTAATCAATTACGGGGTCATTAGTTCATAGCCCATATATGGAGTTCCGCGTTACATAA
CTTACGGTAAATGGCCCGCCTGGCTGACCGCCCAACGACCCCCGCCCATTGACGTCAATAATGACGTATG
TTCCCATAGTAACGCCAATAGGGACTTTCCATTGACGTCAATGGGTGGAGTATTTACGGTAAACTGCCCA
CTTGGCAGTACATCAAGTGTATCATATGCCAAGTACGCCCCCTATTGACGTCAATGACGGTAAATGGCCC
GCCTGGCATTATGCCCAGTACATGACCTTATGGGACTTTCCTACTTGGCAGTACATCTACGTATTAGTCA
TCGCTATTACCATGGTGATGCGGTTTTGGCAGTACATCAATGGGCGTGGATAGCGGTTTGACTCACGGGG
ATTTCCAAGTCTCCACCCCATTGACGTCAATGGGAGTTTGTTTTGGCACCAAAATCAACGGGACTTTCCA
AAATGTCGTAACAACTCCGCCCCATTGACGCAAATGGGCGGTAGGCGTGTACGGTGGGAGGTCTATATAA
GCAGAGCTCTCTGGCTAACTAGAGAACCCACTGCTTACTGGCTTATCGAAATTAATACGACTCACTATAG
GGAGACCCAAGCTCTAGCGCTACCGGTCGCCACCATGGGTAAGCCTATCCCTAACCCTCTCCTCGGTCTC
GATTCTACGCCCGGAAGCGGTAGCGGTACGATGGACGAGAAGACCACCGGCTGGGGGGGCGGCCACGTGG
TGGAGGGCCTGGCCGGCGAGCTGGAGCAGCTGCGGGCCAGGCTGGAGCACCACCCTCAGGGCCAGCGGGA
GCCCAGATCTCGAGCTCAAGCTTCGAATTCTGCAGTCGACGGTACCGCGGGCCCGGGATCCATGCCCAGC
GGCAGCTCCGCGGCCCTGGCCCCGGCGGCGGCGGGGGTGCTGTACGGAGGGGACGATGCCCAGGGCATGA
TGGCGGCGATGCTGTCCCACGCCTACGGCCCCGGCGGTTGTGGGGCGGCGGCGGCCGCCCTGAACGGGGA
GCAGGCGGCCCTGCTCCGGAGAAAGAGCGTCAACACCACCGAGTGCGTCCCGGTGCCCAGCTCCGAGCAC
GTCGCCGAGATCGTCGGCCGCCAGGGTTGTAAAATTAAAGCACTGAGAGCCAAGACAAACACGTATATCA
AGACTCCTGTTCGTGGTGAAGAGCCCATTTTTGTTGTCACTGGAAGGAAAGAAGATGTTGCCATGGCCAA
AAGAGAGATCCTCTCAGCTGCAGAGCACTTCTCCATGATTCGTGCATCTCGAAACAAAAATGGGCCTGCC
CTGGGAGGATTATCATGTAGTCCTAATCTGCCCGGTCAAACCACCGTCCAAGTCAGGGTCCCTTATCGTG
TGGTAGGATTAGTGGTTGGACCCAAAGGAGCAACTATTAAAAGAATTCAGCAGCAGACCCACACCTACAT
AGTAACTCCGAGCAGAGATAAGGAACCTGTCTTTGAAGTGACAGGGATGCCTGAAAATGTTGACCGAGCA
CGGGAAGAAATAGAAATGCATATTGCCATGCGTACATAATCTAGATAACTGATCATAATCAGCCATACCA
CATTTGTAGAGGTTTTACTTGCTTTAAAAAACCTCCCACACCTCCCCCTGAACCTGAAACATAAAATGAA
TGCAATTGTTGTTGTTAACTTGTTTATTGCAGCTTATAATGGTTACAAATAAAGCAATAGCATCACAAAT
TTCACAAATAAAGCATTTTTTTCACTGCATTCTAGTTGTGGTTTGTCCAAACTCATCAATGTATCTTAAC
GCGTAAATTGTAAGCGTTAATATTTTGTTAAAATTCGCGTTAAATTTTTGTTAAATCAGCTCATTTTTTA
ACCAATAGGCCGAAATCGGCAAAATCCCTTATAAATCAAAAGAATAGACCGAGATAGGGT
[37 nt withheld, positions 1951-1987]
AAAGAACGTGGACTCCAACGTCAAAGG
[49 nt withheld, positions 2015-2063]
T
[91 nt withheld, positions 2065-2155]
G
[124 nt withheld, positions 2157-2280]
CAGGTGGCACTTTTCGGGGAAATGTGCGCGGAACCCCTATTTGTTTATTTTTCTAAATACATTCAAATAT
GTATCCGCTCATGAGACAATAACCCTGATAAATGCTTCAATAATATTGAAAAAGGAAGAGTCCTGAGGCG
GAAAGAACCAGCTGTGGAATGTGTGTCAGTTAGGGTGTGGAAAGTCCCCAGGCTCCCCAGCAGGCAGAAG
TATGCAAAGCATGCATCTCAATTAGTCAGCAACCAGGTGTGGAAAGTCCCCAGGCTCCCCAGCAGGCAGA
AGTATGCAAAGCATGCATCTCAATTAGTCAGCAACCATAGTCCCGCCCCTAACTCCGCCCATCCCGCCCC
TAACTCCGCCCAGTTCCGCCCATTCTCCGCCCCATGGCTGACTAATTTTTTTTATTTATGCAGAGGCCGA
GGCCGCCTCGGCCTCTGAGCTATTCCAGAAGTAGTGAGGAGGCTTTTTTGGAGGCCTAGGCTTTTGCAAA
GATCGATCAAGAGACAGGATGAGGATCGTTTCGCATGATTGAACAAGATGGATTGCACGCAGGTTCTCCG
GCCGCTTGGGTGGAGAGGCTATTCGGCTATGACTGGGCACAACAGACAATCGGCTGCTCTGATGCCGCCG
TGTTCCGGCTGTCAGCGCAGGGGCGCCCGGTTCTTTTTGTCAAGACCGACCTGTCCGGTGCCCTGAATGA
ACTGCAAGACGAGGCAGCGCGGCTATCGTGGCTGGCCACGACGGGCGTTCCTTGCGCAGCTGTGCTCGAC
GTTGTCACTGAAGCGGGAAGGGACTGGCTGCTATTGGGCGAAGTGCCGGGGCAGGATCTCCTGTCATCTC
ACCTTGCTCCTGCCGAGAAAGTATCCATCATGGCTGATGCAATGCGGCGGCTGCATACGCTTGATCCGGC
TACCTGCCCATTCGACCACCAAGCGAAACATCGCATCGAGCGAGCACGTACTCGGATGGAAGCCGGTCTT
GTCGATCAGGATGATCTGGACGAAGAGCATCAGGGGCTCGCGCCAGCCGAACTGTTCGCCAGGCTCAAGG
CGAGCATGCCCGACGGCGAGGATCTCGTCGTGACCCATGGCGATGCCTGCTTGCCGAATATCATGGTGGA
AAATGGCCGCTTTTCTGGATTCATCGACTGTGGCCGGCTGGGTGTGGCGGACCGCTATCAGGACATAGCG
TTGGCTACCCGTGATATTGCTGAAGAGCTTGGCGGCGAATGGGCTGACCGCTTCCTCGTGCTTTACGGTA
TCGCCGCTCCCGATTCGCAGCGCATCGCCTTCTATCGCCTTCTTGACGAGTTCTTCTGAGCGGGACTCTG
GGGTTCGAAATGACCGACCAAGCGACGCCCAACCTGCCATCACGAGATTTCGATTCCACCGCCGCCTTCT
ATGAAAGGTTGGGCTTCGGAATCGTTTTCCGGGACGCCGGCTGGATGATCCTCCAGCGCGGGGATCTCAT
GCTGGAGTTCTTCGCCCACCCTAGGGGGAGGCTAACTGAAACACGGAAGGAGACAATACCGGAAGGAACC
CGCGCTATGACGGCAATAAAAAGACAGAATAAAACGCACGGTGTTGGGTCGTTTGTTCATAAACGCGGGG
TTCGGTCCCAGGGCTGGCACTCTGTCGATACCCCACCGAGACCCCATTGGGGCCAATACGCCCGCGTTTC
TTCCTTTTCCCCACCCCACCCCCCAAGTTCGGGTGAAGGCCCAGGGCTCGCAGCCAACGTCGGGGCGGCA
GGCCCTGCCATAGCCTCAGGTTACTCATATATACTTTAGATTGATTTAAAACTTCATTTTTAATTTAAAA
GGATCTAGGTGAAGATCCTTTTTGATAATCTCATGACCAAAATCCCTTAACGTGAGTTTTCGTTCCACTG
AGCGTCAGACCCCGTAGAAAAGATCAAAGGATCTTCTTGAGATCCTTTTTTTCTGCGCGTAATCTGCTGC
TTGCAAACAAAAAAACCACCGCTACCAGCGGTGGTTTGTTTGCCGGATCAAGAGCTACCAACTCTTTTTC
CGAAGGTAACTGGCTTCAGCAGAGCGCAGATACCAAATACTGTCCTTCTAGTGTAGCCGTAGTTAGGCCA
CCACTTCAAGAACTCTGTAGCACCGCCTACATACCTCGCTCTGCTAATCCTGTTACCAGTGGCTGCTGCC
AGTGGCGATAAGTCGTGTCTTACCGGGTTGGACTCAAGACGATAGTTACCGGATAAGGCGCAGCGGTCGG
GCTGAACGGGGGGTTCGTGCACACAGCCCAGCTTGGAGCGAACGACCTACACCGAACTGAGATACCTACA
GCGTGAGCTATGAGAAAGCGCCACGCTTCCCGAAGGGAGAAAGGCGGACAGGTATCCGGTAAGCGGCAGG
GTCGGAACAGGAGAGCGCACGAGGGAGCTTCCAGGGGGAAACGCCTGGTATCTTTATAGTCCTGTCGGGT
TTCGCCACCTCTGACTTGAGCGTCGATTTTTGTGATGCTCGTCAGGGGGGCGGAGCCTATGGAAAAACGC
CAGCAACGCGGCCTTTTTACGGTTCCTGGCCTTTTGCTGGCCTTTTGCTCACATGTTCTTTCCTGCGTTA
TCCCCTGATTCTGTGGATAACCGTATTACCGCCATGCAT
